Addgene plasmid #118614: pMCh1750_S2F-IMCg_doxy-CMV_mChe-Cdc42E7
Purpose: expression of mChe-tagged cdc42E7 under doxy-inducible CMV promoter
Depositing lab: Marina Chekulaeva. Depositing organization: Max-Delbrueck-Centrum fuer Molekulare Medizin (MDC). Publication: Alternative 3' UTRs direct localization of functionally diverse protein isoforms in neuronal compartments. Ciolli Mattioli C, Rom A, Franke V, Imami K, Arrey G, Terne M, Woehler A, Akalin A, Ulitsky I, Chekulaeva M. Nucleic Acids Res. 2018 Dec 22. pii: 5258023. doi: 10.1093/nar/gky1270. PubMed 30590745.
Backbone
  Vector backbone: S2F
  Backbone size w/o insert (bp): 9025
  Total vector size (bp): 11725
  Vector type: Mammalian Expression, Lentiviral
Growth in bacteria
  Bacterial resistance: Ampicillin, 100 μg/mL
  Growth temperature: 37°C
  Growth strain: NEB Stable
  Copy number: Unknown
Gene/Insert
  Gene/Insert name: cdc42E7
  Species: M. musculus (mouse)
  Insert size (bp): 1983
  GenBank ID: NM_009861 NM_009861
  Entrez Gene: Cdc42
  Promoter: tetON CMV
  Tag / fusion protein: mCherry (N terminal on insert)
  Cloning method: Ligation Independent Cloning
  Sequencing primers: 5′ ACTTGTGGCCGTTTACGTCG; 3′ gatctcaaatccctcggaagc
Terms and licenses: Academic/Nonprofit Terms; Industry Terms: Not Available to Industry
How to cite: pMCh1750_S2F-IMCg_doxy-CMV_mChe-Cdc42E7 was a gift from Marina Chekulaeva (Addgene plasmid # 118614 ; http://n2t.net/addgene:118614 ; RRID:Addgene_118614)
