[The description below was written by a language model from this plasmid's Addgene catalogue record and pLannotate feature annotations shown in this document.]
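Description:
pMCh1750_S2F-IMCg_doxy-CMV_mChe-Cdc42E7 is an approximately 11.7 kb mammalian expression plasmid built on the S2F backbone. It is propagated in E. coli through a high-copy ColE1/pUC-type origin and selected with ampicillin (AmpR). The catalogue classes it as lentiviral, but the annotated viral elements are gammaretroviral. They comprise a Moloney murine leukemia virus 5' LTR, MMLV and MESV packaging signals, a truncated gag fragment, an env fragment, and a self-inactivating ΔU3 3' LTR. The feature table therefore describes a self-inactivating MMLV-type retroviral vector. An FRT site just upstream of the 3' LTR would allow FLP-mediated recombination, although the record does not say how it is used.

The payload is a bidirectional doxycycline-responsive cassette. A central tetracycline response element with seven tetO copies is flanked by two divergent minimal CMV promoters. On the reverse strand, one promoter drives mCherry fused to the N terminus of mouse Cdc42, which is the catalogued insert, the cdc42E7 isoform. Its stated size of about 2 kb exceeds the annotated coding region, and unannotated sequence lies downstream of that coding region. This, together with the associated study on alternative 3' UTRs, suggests that 3' UTR sequence is included. On the forward strand, the other promoter drives an EGFP–Cdc42 fusion that the catalogue entry does not mention, so its isoform identity cannot be stated from the record. Each transcription unit ends in an SV40 polyadenylation signal. No tet transactivator is annotated, so induction presumably depends on one supplied separately.

The stated purpose is doxycycline-inducible expression of mCherry-tagged Cdc42E7. The context is work on how alternative 3' UTRs direct the localization of protein isoforms in neuronal compartments.
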