Features (pLannotate 1.2.2; 29 found; start..end, strand, type, name):
    398..989     +  LTR            LTR: long terminal repeat from Moloney murine leukemia virus
   1052..1251    +  misc_feature   MMLV Ψ: packaging signal of Moloney murine leukemia virus (MMLV)
   1303..1391    +  misc_feature   MESV Ψ (fragment): packaging signal of murine embryonic stem cell virus
   1481..1890    +  CDS            gag (truncated) (fragment): truncated Moloney murine leukemia virus (MMLV) gag gene lacking the start codon
   1962..2045    +  CDS            large T antigen (fragment): large T antigen from SV40 (simian virus 40)
   2068..2202    +  polyA_signal   SV40 poly(A) signal: SV40 polyadenylation signal
   3793..4365    -  CDS            CDC42: CDC42_BOVIN - Experimental evidence at protein level: Swiss-Prot protein existence level 1. Plasma membrane-associated small GTPase which cycles between an active GTP-bound and an inactive GDP-bound state. In active state binds to a variety of effector proteins to regulate cellular responses. Involved in epithelial cell polarization processes. Regulates the bipolar attachment of spindle microtubules to kinetochores before chromosome congression in metaphase. Regulates cell migration. In neurons, plays a role in the extension and maintenance of the formation of filopodia, thin and actin-rich su
   4366..5073    -  CDS            mCherry: mCherry is a basic (constitutively fluorescent) red fluorescent protein published in 2004, derived from Discosoma sp.. It is reported to be a very rapidly-maturing monomer with low acid sensitivity.
   5171..5207    -  promoter       minimal CMV promoter (fragment): human cytomegalovirus (CMV) immediate early promoter
   5224..5494    -  protein_bind   tetracycline response element: contains seven copies of the tetracycline operator tetO tetracycline repressor TetR
   5509..5547    +  promoter       minimal CMV promoter: human cytomegalovirus (CMV) immediate early promoter
   5645..6361    +  CDS            EGFP: EGFP is a basic (constitutively fluorescent) green fluorescent protein published in 1996, derived from Aequorea victoria. It is reported to be a rapidly-maturing weak dimer with moderate acid sensitivity.
   6362..6925    +  CDS            CDC42: CDC42_BOVIN - Experimental evidence at protein level: Swiss-Prot protein existence level 1. Plasma membrane-associated small GTPase which cycles between an active GTP-bound and an inactive GDP-bound state. In active state binds to a variety of effector proteins to regulate cellular responses. Involved in epithelial cell polarization processes. Regulates the bipolar attachment of spindle microtubules to kinetochores before chromosome congression in metaphase. Regulates cell migration. In neurons, plays a role in the extension and maintenance of the formation of filopodia, thin and actin-rich su
   7722..7843    -  polyA_signal   SV40 poly(A) signal: SV40 polyadenylation signal
   7866..7934    -  CDS            large T antigen (fragment): large T antigen from SV40 (simian virus 40)
   7959..8006    +  protein_bind   FRT: FLP-mediated recombination occurs in the 8-bp core sequence TCTAGAAA (Turan and Bode, 2011). FLP recombinase from the Saccharomyces cerevisiae 2μ plasmid
   8014..8111    +  CDS            env (fragment): murine leukemia virus gPr80 envelope polyprotein precursor; env; proteolytically cleaved into gp70SU and p15TM subunits
   8153..8189    +  LTR            3' LTR (ΔU3) (fragment): self-inactivating 3' long terminal repeat (LTR) from Moloney murine leukemia virus
   8193..8390    +  LTR            3' LTR (ΔU3) (fragment): self-inactivating 3' long terminal repeat (LTR) from Moloney murine leukemia virus
   9086..9243    +  CDS            lacZα (fragment): LacZα fragment of β-galactosidase; lacZ fragment
   9249..9348    -  misc_feature   bom (fragment): basis of mobility region from pBR322
   9450..9485    -  CDS            rop (fragment): Rop protein, which maintains plasmids at low copy number; rop
   9580..9684    +  promoter       AmpR promoter: bla
   9685..10545   +  CDS            AmpR: β-lactamase; bla; confers resistance to ampicillin, carbenicillin, and related antibiotics
  10716..11304   +  rep_origin     ori: high-copy-number ColE1/pMB1/pBR322/pUC origin of replication
  11487..11579   +  CDS            lacI (fragment): lac repressor; lacI; The lac repressor binds to the lac operator to inhibit transcription in E. coli. This inhibition can be relieved by adding lactose or isopropyl-β-D-thiogalactopyranoside (IPTG).
  11592..11613   +  protein_bind   CAP binding site: CAP binding activates transcription in the presence of cAMP. E. coli catabolite activator protein
  11628..11658   +  promoter       lac promoter: promoter for the E. coli lac operon
  11662..11684   +  protein_bind   lac operator (fragment): The lac repressor binds to the lac operator to inhibit transcription in E. coli. This inhibition can be relieved by adding lactose or isopropyl-β-D-thiogalactopyranoside (IPTG). lac repressor encoded by lacI
>Addgene plasmid #118614 | pMCh1750_S2F-IMCg_doxy-CMV_mChe-Cdc42E7 | addgene full sequence | sequence record 230549 | Addgene NGS Result
AAGCTAGCTTTGCTCTTAGGAGTTTCCTAATACATCCCAAACTCAAATATATAAAGCATTTGACTTGTTC
TATGCCCTAGGGGGCGGGGGGAAGCTAAGCCAGCTTTTTTTAACATTTAAAATGTTAATTCCATTTTAAA
TGCACAGATGTTTTTATTTCATAAGGGTTTCAATGTGCATGAATGCTGCAATATTCCTGTTACCAAAGCT
AGTATAAATAAAAATAGATAAACGTGGAAATTACTTAGAGTTTCTGTCATTAACGTTTCCTTCCTCAGTT
GACAACATAAATGCGCTGCTGAGAAGCCAGTTTGCATCTGTCAGGATCAATTTCCCATTATGCCAGTCAT
ATTAATTACTAGTCAATTAGTTGATTTTTATTTTTGACATATACATGTGAAAGACCCCACCTGTAGGTTT
GGCAAGCTAGCTTAAGTAACGCCATTTTGCAAGGCATGGAAAAATACATAACTGAGAATAGAAAAGTTCA
GATCAAGGTCAGGAACAGATGGAACAGCTGAATATGGGCCAAACAGGATATCTGTGGTAAGCAGTTCCTG
CCCCGGCTCAGGGCCAAGAACAGATGGAACAGCTGAATATGGGCCAAACAGGATATCTGTGGTAAGCAGT
TCCTGCCCCGGCTCAGGGCCAAGAACAGATGGTCCCCAGATGCGGTCCAGCCCTCAGCAGTTTCTAGAGA
ACCATCAGATGTTTCCAGGGTGCCCCAAGGACCTGAAATGACCCTGTGCCTTATTTGAACTAACCAATCA
GTTCGCTTCTCGCTTCTGTTCGCGCGCTTCTGCTCCCCGAGCTCAATAAAAGAGCCCACAACCCCTCACT
CGGCGCGCCAGTCCTCCGATTGACTGAGTCGCCCGGGTACCCGTGTATCCAATAAACCCTCTTGCAGTTG
CATCCGACTTGTGGTCTCGCTGTTCCTTGGGAGGGTCTCCTCTGAGTGATTGACTACCCGTCAGCGGGGG
TCTTTCATTTGGGGGCTCGTCCGGGATCGGGAGACCCCTGCCCAGGGACCACCGACCCACCACCGGGAGG
TAAGCTGGCCAGCAACTTATCTGTGTCTGTCCGATTGTCTAGTGTCTATGACTGATTTTATGCGCCTGCG
TCGGTACTAGTTAGCTAACTAGCTCTGTATCTGGCGGACCCGTGGTGGAACTGACGAGTTCGGAACACCC
GGCCGCAACCCTGGGAGACGTCCCAGGGACTTCGGGGGCCGTTTTTGTGGCCCGACCTGAGTCCTAAAAT
CCCGATCGTTTAGGACTCTTTGGTGCACCCCCCTTAGAGGAGGGATATGTGGTTCTGGTAGGAGACGAGA
ACCTAAAACAGTTCCCGCCTCCGTCTGAATTTTTGCTTTCGGTTTGGGACCGAAGCCGCGCCGCGCGTCT
TGTCTGCTGCAGCATCGTTCTGTGTTGTCTCTGTCTGACTGTGTTTCTGTATTTGTCTGAAAATATGGGC
CCGGGCTAGCCTGTTACCACTCCCTTAAGTTTGACCTTAGGTCACTGGAAAGATGTCGAGCGGATCGCTC
ACAACCAGTCGGTAGATGTCAAGAAGAGACGTTGGGTTACCTTCTGCTCTGCAGAATGGCCAACCTTTAA
CGTCGGATGGCCGCGAGACGGCACCTTTAACCGAGACCTCATCACCCAGGTTAAGATCAAGGTCTTTTCA
CCTGGCCCGCATGGACACCCAGACCAGGTCCCCTACATCGTGACCTGGGAAGCCTTGGCTTTTGACCCCC
CTCCCTGGGTCAAGCCCTTTGTACACCCTAAGCCTCCGCCTCCTCTTCCTCCATCCGCCCCGTCTCTCCC
CCTTGAACCTCCTCGTTCGACCCCGCCTCGATCCTCCCTTTATCCAGCCCTCACTCCTTCTCTAGGCGCC
CCCATATGGCCATATGAGATCCGAAGTTCCTATTCCGAAGTTCCTATTCTTCAAATAGTATAGGAACTTC
AGATCATAATCAGCCATACCACATTTGTAGAGGTTTTACTTGCTTTAAAAAACCTCCCACACCTCCCCCT
GAACCTGAAACATAAAATGAATGCAATTGTTGTTGTTAACTTGTTTATTGCAGCTTATAATGGTTACAAA
TAAGGCAATAGCATCACAAATTTCACAAATAAGGCATTTTTTTCACTGCATTCTAGTTTTGGTTTGTCCA
AACTCATCAATGTATCTTATCATGTCTGGATCTCAAATCCCTCGGAAGCTGCGCCTGTCTTAGGTTGGAG
TGATACATTTTTATCACTTTTACCCGTCTTTGGATTAGGCAGTAGCTCTGACGGCCCTCCTGTCTTAGGT
TAGTGAAAAATGTCACTCTCTTACCCGTCATTGGCTGTCCAGCTTAGCTCGCAGGGGAGGTGGTCTGGAT
CCTCACTTGTGAAGGGTTTTGTTTGTTTAATACATCTGAAAAGAATTCATATACAAAGAGTTGAGACACA
AGAAAGCATTGGTTCGACACTAACGAATCCACAAGATCAGGACTGGGGAAGGAGATTACCTAAACATTTT
TTAAAAACTGGAACCTGCAAACAAAATAATCTGATAAAGTCTCTATTAACACTTATAAAGAATCATGAGG
CTCTCGCCATTTTTCTTGCGAAAGCTTCAGCCAGTTGTTCAAAGGTTCCTCATAGGCATGGAAGAAAAAA
GGGGATAGCCCTGACTGGTCCCCATGTTGGTTAAAAGTATGCTCCCCACCCCATGCTCATAGCTTCTTAA
GGAAGCAGGCCTGTGACCTCATCACCTGAAAGGAGATGGCAATCATCAGCCATGATGTGTTTCCTAACAC
CATCCCGTTAGGAACCCTAGGTACCAGGTCTTCGGCTGAATCTAGGAACACTACACAGTGAGTTGTGAAT
CTGTGCTAAGCATGTAAGAAAATGACTGACAGGGGCAAAAGAACTTTTTTTAATTAGGAACTCAATCCAT
TTGGTGTATTTCAAAGGTGCAATACTTTTCATTTATCAATGAAAGAAGTTAGAAATTATTCCCCTCCCTA
AATCAGGAAATGGCAAACAAATACCCTTGAAAGTCACAGTCACATATAGAGTGCATCCTAGAAAGAGGGG
TGAGACAGCGTCCACCCACCTTCATGAGTTCCATCACAGACTGGACCCACTCAGAGGTGGAGAGAAAAGG
CAACTTTCAAGAAGGAATACGTTGTTAATCGAGGCGTTTCTATACTCCTTCCTAAGAGCACCAGGTGGGG
ACACGTTTGCTAAACTAGACCTAGGGAGTGGAATGTGGAAATACTCTGTCCTCCTCCCCACAGGCTGTCC
TATGGTTAACAAATTTTAAAATACAAGTCTAAGAAACAACCCCATACACACCCCAAAAGGAGAGAAGGGT
TGAGGAAAAACAAAACAAAACAAAACAGAAGACACGAAGATGCCCCAGATTACTCTCCAAAATGGAACCA
GGGAGCAGCTTTGACAATCTGAATTAGTCTGTTACAGTCAATACAAGCATGCTTGCTTTTAAACAAAAAA
ACAACAAACGTTTGTGGGGATTTTTGTTTTTTTTTTTAAACAAAGAAAACAAAAACTAGCACTCATTGCT
TTTCAGACAATACATAATTATTCAAAATTAACTATTACTGGAAGGGCAAGGAGGGGCCATACTAATGGGC
CTTGTCTCACATGAGTGCATGTGGGTAGGTGCAGGGCGTTTGTCATTATTGCAGAAACAAATTTTAATTT
TTAATCTTTAGTTTGATTTAAACATTGCTTTTAGTATGACGACAACACCAGCTGTGCAGAAAGGGCTCTG
GAGATGCGTTCATAGCAGCACACACCTGCGGCTCTTCTTCGGTTCTGGAGGCTCCAGGGCAGCCAATATT
GCTTCATCAAACACATTCTTTAGGCCTTTCTGTGTGAGGGCGGAGCACTCCACATACTTGACAGCCTTCA
GATCCCGCGCCAGCTTTTCAGCAGTCTCTGGAGTAATAGGCTTCTGTTTGTTCTTGGCAAGTTTCTCAAT
AGTAGAGGGGTCATCTCTGAGATCAATTTGGGTCCCAACAAGCAAGAAAGGAGTCTTTGGACAGTGGTGA
GTTATCTCAGGCACCCACTTTTCTTTCACATTTTCAAATGAGGATGGAGAGACCACTGAGAAACATACTA
GAAAAACATCTGTCTGTGGATAACTTAGCGGTCGTAGTCTGTCATAATCCTCTTGCCCTGCAGTATCAAA
AAGTCCAAGAGTGTATGGCTCTCCACCAATCATAACTGTGACTGCATAGTTGTCAAAAACAGTTGGTACA
TATTCCGATGGGAATTTGTTTGTTGTGTAGGATATCAGGAGACATGTTTTACCAACAGCACCATCACCAA
CAACAACACACTTAATTGTCTGCATCTTGTACAGCTCGTCCATGCCGCCGGTGGAGTGGCGGCCCTCGGC
GCGTTCGTACTGTTCCACGATGGTGTAGTCCTCGTTGTGGGAGGTGATGTCCAACTTGATGTTGACGTTG
TAGGCGCCGGGCAGCTGCACGGGCTTCTTGGCCTTGTAGGTGGTCTTGACCTCAGCGTCGTAGTGGCCGC
CGTCCTTCAGCTTCAGCCTCTGCTTGATCTCGCCCTTCAGGGCGCCGTCCTCGGGGTACATCCGCTCGGA
GGAGGCCTCCCAGCCCATGGTCTTCTTCTGCATTACGGGGCCGTCGGAGGGGAAGTTGGTGCCGCGCAGC
TTCACCTTGTAGATGAACTCGCCGTCCTGCAGGGAGGAGTCCTGGGTCACGGTCACCACGCCGCCGTCCT
CGAAGTTCATCACGCGCTCCCACTTGAAGCCCTCGGGGAAGGACAGCTTCAAGTAGTCGGGGATGTCGGC
GGGGTGCTTCACGTAGGCCTTGGAGCCGTACATGAACTGAGGGGACAGGATGTCCCAGGCGAAGGGCAGG
GGGCCACCCTTGGTCACCTTCAGCTTGGCGGTCTGGGTGCCCTCGTAGGGGCGGCCCTCGCCCTCGCCCT
CGATCTCGAACTCGTGGCCGTTCACGGAGCCCTCCATGTGCACCTTGAAGCGCATGAACTCCTTGATGAT
GGCCATGTTATCCTCCTCGCCCTTGCTCACCATGGTGTCGACCGCGGAGGCTGGATCGGTCCCGGTGTCT
TCTATGGAGGTCAAAACAGCGTGGATGGCGTCTCCAGGCGATCTGACGGTTCACTAAACGAGCTCTGCTT
ATATAGGCCTCCCACCGTACACGCCTAAAGCTTCTTTCACTTTTCTCTATCACTGATAGGGAGTGGTAAA
CTCGACTTTCACTTTTCTCTATCACTGATAGGGAGTGGTAAACTCGACTTTCACTTTTCTCTATCACTGA
TAGGGAGTGGTAAACTCGACTTTCACTTTTCTCTATCACTGATAGGGAGTGGTAAACTCGACTTTCACTT
TTCTCTATCACTGATAGGGAGTGGTAAACTCGACTTTCACTTTTCTCTATCACTGATAGGGAGTGGTAAA
CTCGACTTTCACTTTTCTCTATCACTGATAGGGAGTGGTAAACTCGAGGGTAGGCGTGTACGGTGGGAGG
CCTATATAAGCAGAGCTCGTTTAGTGAACCGTCAGATCGCCTGGAGACGCCATCCACGCTGTTTTGACCT
CCATAGAAGACACCGGGACCGATCCAGCCTCCGCGGAATTCACCATGGTGAGCAAGGGCGAGGAGCTGTT
CACCGGGGTGGTGCCCATCCTGGTCGAGCTGGACGGCGACGTAAACGGCCACAAGTTCAGCGTGTCCGGC
GAGGGCGAGGGCGATGCCACCTACGGCAAGCTGACCCTGAAGTTCATCTGCACCACCGGCAAGCTGCCCG
TGCCCTGGCCCACCCTCGTGACCACCCTGACCTACGGCGTGCAGTGCTTCAGCCGCTACCCCGACCACAT
GAAGCAGCACGACTTCTTCAAGTCCGCCATGCCCGAAGGCTACGTCCAGGAGCGCACCATCTTCTTCAAG
GACGACGGCAACTACAAGACCCGCGCCGAGGTGAAGTTCGAGGGCGACACCCTGGTGAACCGCATCGAGC
TGAAGGGCATCGACTTCAAGGAGGACGGCAACATCCTGGGGCACAAGCTGGAGTACAACTACAACAGCCA
CAACGTCTATATCATGGCCGACAAGCAGAAGAACGGCATCAAGGTGAACTTCAAGATCCGCCACAACATC
GAGGACGGCAGCGTGCAGCTCGCCGACCACTACCAGCAGAACACCCCCATCGGCGACGGCCCCGTGCTGC
TGCCCGACAACCACTACCTGAGCACCCAGTCCGCCCTGAGCAAAGACCCCAACGAGAAGCGCGATCACAT
GGTCCTGCTGGAGTTCGTGACCGCCGCCGGGATCACTCTCGGCATGGACGAGCTGTACAAGATGCAGACA
ATTAAGTGTGTTGTTGTTGGTGATGGTGCTGTTGGTAAAACATGTCTCCTGATATCCTACACAACAAACA
AATTCCCATCGGAATATGTACCAACTGTTTTTGACAACTATGCAGTCACAGTTATGATTGGTGGAGAGCC
ATACACTCTTGGACTTTTTGATACTGCAGGGCAAGAGGATTATGACAGACTACGACCGCTAAGTTATCCA
CAGACAGATGTTTTTCTAGTATGTTTCTCAGTGGTCTCTCCATCCTCATTTGAAAATGTGAAAGAAAAGT
GGGTGCCTGAGATAACTCACCACTGTCCAAAGACTCCTTTCTTGCTTGTTGGGACCCAAATTGATCTCAG
AGATGACCCCTCTACTATTGAGAAACTTGCCAAGAACAAACAGAAGCCTATTACTCCAGAGACTGCTGAA
AAGCTGGCGCGGGATCTGAAGGCTGTCAAGTATGTGGAGTGCTCCGCCCTCACACAGAGAGGTCTGAAGA
ATGTGTTTGATGAGGCTATCCTAGCTGCCCTCGAGCCTCCGGAAACTCAACCCAAAAGGAAGTGCTGTAT
ATTCTAAACCGTTTTCTCCTTCCCCTCTTTGCTGCTGCTTCCTGTCCCACTACTGTAGAAAGATCATTTA
AAACAAAGGAATAAAACCGTCCTGTTTGAAAGCCTCTGCGTCTTCTTACTCAACACTTTAGAGCAAACTC
TGTATTCATTTTTGATCATGAATGCAATTAGAATATTTTTTGTGATCAGTAGTCACGTTAGACTTGTTTA
ACTTTCTGCTGCTTGAGTTGCCTGATGCTCAGAGCTTTTGGTTTGAATTATTGCAAAAGGGAATGTGGTC
TGGCATTAAGAATGATGTCTTCTTGGAGAAAATAAGAGTTTTAACGCTTCTAGATGTTAGTTCTAGATGG
AGAAAGCATCACTAAACATCATTTTACTCTTACTGATTGTTAATTGTAATTGCATGACACACTATGAAAA
GGGTTGGCTTGCTAGTAGAGTGTAATGGGGAAGGGAGGATTCTCATGGTTTTCCTGTGTGCAGTGAAACT
TTTGTGTTGCTCTTGCTTTGGCTGTTTGTGCCGTAGGTGGAGTGTTTGTCATTCTGGGATGGGGAAGGTA
TCCATGTATCTGCTTACTGCTTTATGAGTTCATTGTTATACATTATCTCCTAATCCTAGCATCCATTTAA
CAATTGACTTAAGATTTGCTGAGATTGAAATGTAAAGCTATTGCCTTTATATTTTCCTGCTTTTGATTCT
ATTGTTGTGAGGGAAACATACAGTTGTGGTTATCTTTACATTTTGAAATTAAAAATATACAATTGTTTGT
ATAAAGCGGCCGCAGACATGATAAGATACATTGATGAGTTTGGACAAACCACAACTAGAATGCAGTGAAA
AAAATGCTTTATTTGTGAAATTTGTGATGCTATTGCTTTATTTGTAACCATTATAAGCTGCAATAAACAA
GTTAACAACAACAATTGCATTCATTTTATGTTTCAGGTTCAGGGGGAGATGTGGGAGGTTTTTTAAAGCA
AGTAAAACCTCTACAAATGTGGTAAAATCCGATAAGGATCGATCCGGCGAAGTTCCTATTCCGAAGTTCC
TATTCTCTAGAAAGTATAGGAACTTCAGATCCGGATTAGTCCAATTTGTTAAAGACAGGATATCAGTGGT
CCAGGCTCTAGTTTTGACTCAACAATATCACCAGCTGAAGCCTATAGAGTACGAGCCATAGATAAAATAA
AAGATTTTATTTAGTCTCCAGAAAAAGGGGGGAATGAAAGACCCCACCTGTAGGTTTGGCAAGCTAGCTC
GACTTCTGTTCGCGCGCTTCTGCTCCCCGAGCTCGAGCCCACAACCCCTCACTCGGGGCGCCAGTCCTCC
GATTGACTGAGTCGCCCGGGTACCCGTGTATCCAATAAACCCTCTTGCAGTTGCATCCGACTTGTGGTCT
CGCTGTTCCTTGGGAGGGTCTCCTCTGAGTGATTGACTACCCGTCAGCGGGGGTCTTTCACATGCAGCAT
GTATCAAAATTAATTTGGTTTTTTTTCTTAAGTATTTACATTAAATGGCCATAGTACTTAAAGTTACATT
GGCTTCCTTGAAATAAACATGGAGTATTCAGAATGTGTCATAAATATTTCTAATTTTAAGATAGTATCTC
CATTGGCTTTCTACTTTTTCTTTTATTTTTTTTTGTCCTCTGTCTTCCATTTGTTGTTGTTGTTGTTTGT
TTGTTTGTTTGTTGGTTGGTTGGTTAATTTTTTTTTAAAGATCCTACACTATAGTTCAAGCTAGACTATT
AGCTACTCTGTAACCCAGGGTGACCTTGAAGTCATGGGTAGCCTGCTGTTTTAGCCTTCCCACATCTAAG
ATTACAGGTATGAGCTATCATTTTTGGTATATTGATTGATTGATTGATTGATGTGTGTGTGTGTGATTGT
GTTTGTGTGTGTGATTGTGTATATGTGTGTATGGTTGTGTGTGATTGTGTGTATGTATGTTTGTGTGTGA
TTGTGTGTGTGTGATTGTGCATGTGTGTGTGTGTGATTGTGTTTATGTGTATGATTGTGTGTGTGTGTGT
GTGTGTGTGTGTGTGTGTGTGTGTGTGTGTGTTGTGTATATATATTTATGGTAGTGAGAGGCAACGCTCC
GGCTCAGGTGTCAGGTTGGTTTTTGAGACAGAGTCTTTCACTTAGCTTGGAATTAATTCACTGGCCGTCG
TTTTACAACGTCGTGACTGGGAAAACCCTGGCGTTACCCAACTTAATCGCCTTGCAGCACATCCCCCTTT
CGCCAGCTGGCGTAATAGCGAAGAGGCCCGCACCGATCGCCCTTCCCAACAGTTGCGCAGCCTGAATGGC
GAATGGCGCCTGATGCGGTATTTTCTCCTTACGCATCTGTGCGGTATTTCACACCGCATATGGTGCACTC
TCAGTACAATCTGCTCTGATGCCGCATAGTTAAGCCAGCCCCGACACCCGCCAACACCCGCTGACGCGCC
CTGACGGGCTTGTCTGCTCCCGGCATCCGCTTACAGACAAGCTGTGACCGTCTCCGGGAGCTGCATGTGT
CAGAGGTTTTCACCGTCATCACCGAAACGCGCGAGACGAAAGGGCCTCGTGATACGCCTATTTTTATAGG
TTAATGTCATGATAATAATGGTTTCTTAGACGTCAGGTGGCACTTTTCGGGGAAATGTGCGCGGAACCCC
TATTTGTTTATTTTTCTAAATACATTCAAATATGTATCCGCTCATGAGACAATAACCCTGATAAATGCTT
CAATAATATTGAAAAAGGAAGAGTATGAGTATTCAACATTTCCGTGTCGCCCTTATTCCCTTTTTTGCGG
CATTTTGCCTTCCTGTTTTTGCTCACCCAGAAACGCTGGTGAAAGTAAAAGATGCTGAAGATCAGTTGGG
TGCACGAGTGGGTTACATCGAACTGGATCTCAACAGCGGTAAGATCCTTGAGAGTTTTCGCCCCGAAGAA
CGTTTTCCAATGATGAGCACTTTTAAAGTTCTGCTATGTGGCGCGGTATTATCCCGTATTGACGCCGGGC
AAGAGCAACTCGGTCGCCGCATACACTATTCTCAGAATGACTTGGTTGAGTACTCACCAGTCACAGAAAA
GCATCTTACGGATGGCATGACAGTAAGAGAATTATGCAGTGCTGCCATAACCATGAGTGATAACACTGCG
GCCAACTTACTTCTGACAACGATCGGAGGACCGAAGGAGCTAACCGCTTTTTTGCACAACATGGGGGATC
ATGTAACTCGCCTTGATCGTTGGGAACCGGAGCTGAATGAAGCCATACCAAACGACGAGCGTGACACCAC
GATGCCTGTAGCAATGGCAACAACGTTGCGCAAACTATTAACTGGCGAACTACTTACTCTAGCTTCCCGG
CAACAATTAATAGACTGGATGGAGGCGGATAAAGTTGCAGGACCACTTCTGCGCTCGGCCCTTCCGGCTG
GCTGGTTTATTGCTGATAAATCTGGAGCCGGTGAGCGTGGGTCTCGCGGTATCATTGCAGCACTGGGGCC
AGATGGTAAGCCCTCCCGTATCGTAGTTATCTACACGACGGGGAGTCAGGCAACTATGGATGAACGAAAT
AGACAGATCGCTGAGATAGGTGCCTCACTGATTAAGCATTGGTAACTGTCAGACCAAGTTTACTCATATA
TACTTTAGATTGATTTAAAACTTCATTTTTAATTTAAAAGGATCTAGGTGAAGATCCTTTTTGATAATCT
CATGACCAAAATCCCTTAACGTGAGTTTTCGTTCCACTGAGCGTCAGACCCCGTAGAAAAGATCAAAGGA
TCTTCTTGAGATCCTTTTTTTCTGCGCGTAATCTGCTGCTTGCAAACAAAAAAACCACCGCTACCAGCGG
TGGTTTGTTTGCCGGATCAAGAGCTACCAACTCTTTTTCCGAAGGTAACTGGCTTCAGCAGAGCGCAGAT
ACCAAATACTGTTCTTCTAGTGTAGCCGTAGTTAGGCCACCACTTCAAGAACTCTGTAGCACCGCCTACA
TACCTCGCTCTGCTAATCCTGTTACCAGTGGCTGCTGCCAGTGGCGATAAGTCGTGTCTTACCGGGTTGG
ACTCAAGACGATAGTTACCGGATAAGGCGCAGCGGTCGGGCTGAACGGGGGGTTCGTGCACACAGCCCAG
CTTGGAGCGAACGACCTACACCGAACTGAGATACCTACAGCGTGAGCTATGAGAAAGCGCCACGCTTCCC
GAAGGGAGAAAGGCGGACAGGTATCCGGTAAGCGGCAGGGTCGGAACAGGAGAGCGCACGAGGGAGCTTC
CAGGGGGAAACGCCTGGTATCTTTATAGTCCTGTCGGGTTTCGCCACCTCTGACTTGAGCGTCGATTTTT
GTGATGCTCGTCAGGGGGGCGGAGCCTATGGAAAAACGCCAGCAACGCGGCCTTTTTACGGTTCCTGGCC
TTTTGCTGGCCTTTTGCTCACATGTTCTTTCCTGCGTTATCCCCTGATTCTGTGGATAACCGTATTACCG
CCTTTGAGTGAGCTGATACCGCTCGCCGCAGCCGAACGACCGAGCGCAGCGAGTCAGTGAGCGAGGAAGC
GGAAGAGCGCCCAATACGCAAACCGCCTCTCCCCGCGCGTTGGCCGATTCATTAATGCAGCTGGCACGAC
AGGTTTCCCGACTGGAAAGCGGGCAGTGAGCGCAACGCAATTAATGTGAGTTAGCTCACTCATTAGGCAC
CCCAGGCTTTACACTTTATGCTTCCGGCTCGTATGTTGTGTGGAATTGTGAGCGGATAACAATTTCACAC
AGGAAACAGCTATGACCATGATTACGCC
